Addgene plasmid #114386: pPN10
Purpose: (Empty Backbone) Empty gRNA
Depositing lab: Vincent Dion. Depositing organization: Universite de Lausanne (UNIL). Publication: Contracting CAG/CTG repeats using the CRISPR-Cas9 nickase. Cinesi C, Aeschbach L, Yang B, Dion V. Nat Commun. 2016 Nov 9;7:13272. doi: 10.1038/ncomms13272. PubMed 27827362.
Backbone
  Vector backbone: pPN10
  Backbone size (bp): 5257
  Vector type: CRISPR
Growth in bacteria
  Bacterial resistance: Kanamycin, 50 μg/mL
  Growth temperature: 37°C
  Growth strain: DH5alpha
  Copy number: Unknown
Gene/Insert
  Gene/Insert name: None
Terms and licenses: Academic/Nonprofit Terms; Industry Terms: Not Available to Industry
How to cite: pPN10 was a gift from Vincent Dion (Addgene plasmid # 114386 ; http://n2t.net/addgene:114386 ; RRID:Addgene_114386)
