[The description below was written by a language model from this plasmid's Addgene catalogue record and pLannotate feature annotations shown in this document.]
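Description:
pPN10 is an empty guide RNA expression backbone of about 5.3 kb, catalogued as a CRISPR vector with no insert. It was deposited in connection with work on contracting CAG/CTG trinucleotide repeats using the Cas9 nickase. Its functional core is a human U6 RNA polymerase III promoter placed directly upstream of a Streptococcus pyogenes Cas9 gRNA scaffold, which is annotated only as a fragment. A user-supplied targeting sequence would presumably be placed at the junction between these two parts to produce a complete single guide RNA in mammalian cells, although the record does not describe the cloning sites or strategy. The plasmid does not encode Cas9, so the nuclease or nickase has to be supplied separately.

The plasmid is propagated in E. coli from a high-copy ColE1/pUC-type origin, and the catalogue lists kanamycin as the bacterial selection, consistent with the Tn5-derived NeoR/KanR gene. A BleoR (Sh ble) coding sequence is also annotated next to an AmpR promoter fragment. For mammalian selection, an SV40 enhancer/early promoter drives a puromycin N-acetyltransferase gene followed by an SV40 polyadenylation signal, which should allow transfected cells carrying the gRNA plasmid to be enriched with puromycin.

The remaining annotations look like leftovers from earlier cloning vectors. They include partial attB1 and attB2 Gateway sites flanking the U6 cassette region, T7 and SP6 promoters, lac promoter/operator elements, and fragments of lacZα, ccdB, lacI and Tn5 transposase. The ccdB sequence is only partial, which is consistent with growth in a standard strain such as DH5alpha. The record assigns no function to any of these remnants.
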