Features (pLannotate 1.2.2; 24 found; start..end, strand, type, name):
     50..279     +  promoter       U6 promoter: RNA polymerase III promoter for human U6 snRNA
    280..335     +  misc_RNA       gRNA scaffold (fragment): guide RNA scaffold for the Streptococcus pyogenes CRISPR/Cas9 system
    347..368     -  protein_bind   attB2 (fragment): mutant version of attB; recombination site for the Gateway® BP reaction BP Clonase™
    456..474     -  promoter       SP6 promoter: promoter for bacteriophage SP6 RNA polymerase
    516..532     -  protein_bind   lac operator: The lac repressor binds to the lac operator to inhibit transcription in E. coli. This inhibition can be relieved by adding lactose or isopropyl-β-D-thiogalactopyranoside (IPTG). lac repressor encoded by lacI
    540..570     -  promoter       lac promoter: promoter for the E. coli lac operon
    585..606     -  protein_bind   CAP binding site: CAP binding activates transcription in the presence of cAMP. E. coli catabolite activator protein
    619..711     -  CDS            lacI (fragment): lac repressor; lacI; The lac repressor binds to the lac operator to inhibit transcription in E. coli. This inhibition can be relieved by adding lactose or isopropyl-β-D-thiogalactopyranoside (IPTG).
    894..1482    -  rep_origin     ori: high-copy-number ColE1/pMB1/pBR322/pUC origin of replication
   1620..1994    -  CDS            BleoR: antibiotic-binding protein; Sh ble from Streptoalloteichus hindustanus; confers resistance to bleomycin, phleomycin, and Zeocin™
   2014..2102    -  promoter       AmpR promoter (fragment): bla
   2129..2179    +  misc_feature   bom (fragment): basis of mobility region from pBR322
   2200..2994    -  CDS            NeoR/KanR: aminoglycoside phosphotransferase from Tn5; aph(3')-II (or nptII); confers resistance to neomycin, kanamycin, and G418 (Geneticin®)
   3026..3295    -  CDS            tnpA (fragment): TN5P_ECOLX - Also known as tnp. Experimental evidence at protein level: Swiss-Prot protein existence level 1. Mediates transposition of transposon Tn5 by a 'cut and paste' mechanism. First, the monomeric transposase binds the 19 bp inverted DNA repeats flanking the transposon. Then, dimerization of the DNA- bound transposase creates a synaptic DNA complex. After nicking of the first DNA strand, excision of the transposon proceeds through a series of intermediates. The transposase then mediates the insertion of the transposon at a new site by strand transfer. The activity of the wild- type tran
   3343..3646    -  CDS            ccdB (fragment): CcdB, a bacterial toxin that poisons DNA gyrase; ccdB; Plasmids containing the ccdB gene cannot be propagated in standard E. coli strains.
   3656..3803    -  CDS            lacZα (fragment): LacZα fragment of β-galactosidase; lacZ fragment
   3806..3824    +  promoter       T7 promoter: promoter for bacteriophage T7 RNA polymerase
   3856..3937    -  polyA_signal   SV40 poly(A) signal: SV40 polyadenylation signal
   3960..4043    -  CDS            large T antigen (fragment): large T antigen from SV40 (simian virus 40)
   4052..4117    -  CDS            dmpM (fragment): DMPM_STRAD - Protein inferred from homology: Swiss-Prot protein existence level 3. From Streptomyces alboniger.
   4167..4766    -  CDS            PuroR: puromycin N-acetyltransferase; pac from Streptomyces alboniger; confers resistance to puromycin
   4837..4857    +  misc_feature   MCS (fragment): pUC18/19 multiple cloning site
   4863..5192    -  promoter       SV40 promoter: SV40 enhancer and early promoter
   5235..5254    +  protein_bind   attB1 (fragment): mutant version of attB; recombination site for the Gateway® BP reaction BP Clonase™
>Addgene plasmid #114386 | pPN10 | addgene full sequence | sequence record 225160 | Addgene NGS Result
AAAGGAACCAATTCAGTCGACTGGATCCGGTACCAAGGTCGGGCAGGAAGAGGGCCTATTTCCCATGATT
CCTTCATATTTGCATATACGATACAAGGCTGTTAGAGAGATAATTAGAATTAATTTGACTGTAAACACAA
AGATATTAGTACAAAATACGTGACGTAGAAAGTAATAATTTCTTGGGTAGTTTGCAGTTTTAAAATTATG
TTTTAAAATGGACTATCATATGCTTACCGTAACTTGAAAGTATTTCGATTTCTTGGCTTTATATATCTTA
AGTTAAAATAAGGCTAGTCCGTTATCAACTTGAAAAAGTGGCACCGAGTCGGTGCTTTTTTTCTAGACCC
AGCTTTCTTGTACAAAGTTGGCATTAAAGGGCGAATTCCAGCACACTGGCGGCCGTTACTAGTGGATCCG
AGCTCGGTACCAAGCTTGATGCATAGCTTGAGTATTCTATAGTGTCACCTAAATAGCTTGGCGTAATCAT
GGTCATAGCTGTTTCCTGTGTGAAATTGTTATCCGCTCACAATTCCACACAACATACGAGCCGGAAGCAT
AAAGTGTAAAGCCTGGGGTGCCTAATGAGTGAGCTAACTCACATTAATTGCGTTGCGCTCACTGCCCGCT
TTCCAGTCGGGAAACCTGTCGTGCCAGCTGCATTAATGAATCGGCCAACGCGCGGGGAGAGGCGGTTTGC
GTATTGGGCGCTCTTCCGCTTCCTCGCTCACTGACTCGCTGCGCTCGGTCGTTCGGCTGCGGCGAGCGGT
ATCAGCTCACTCAAAGGCGGTAATACGGTTATCCACAGAATCAGGGGATAACGCAGGAAAGAACATGTGA
GCAAAAGGCCAGCAAAAGGCCAGGAACCGTAAAAAGGCCGCGTTGCTGGCGTTTTTCCATAGGCTCCGCC
CCCCTGACGAGCATCACAAAAATCGACGCTCAAGTCAGAGGTGGCGAAACCCGACAGGACTATAAAGATA
CCAGGCGTTTCCCCCTGGAAGCTCCCTCGTGCGCTCTCCTGTTCCGACCCTGCCGCTTACCGGATACCTG
TCCGCCTTTCTCCCTTCGGGAAGCGTGGCGCTTTCTCATAGCTCACGCTGTAGGTATCTCAGTTCGGTGT
AGGTCGTTCGCTCCAAGCTGGGCTGTGTGCACGAACCCCCCGTTCAGCCCGACCGCTGCGCCTTATCCGG
TAACTATCGTCTTGAGTCCAACCCGGTAAGACACGACTTATCGCCACTGGCAGCAGCCACTGGTAACAGG
ATTAGCAGAGCGAGGTATGTAGGCGGTGCTACAGAGTTCTTGAAGTGGTGGCCTAACTACGGCTACACTA
GAAGAACAGTATTTGGTATCTGCGCTCTGCTGAAGCCAGTTACCTTCGGAAAAAGAGTTGGTAGCTCTTG
ATCCGGCAAACAAACCACCGCTGGTAGCGGTGGTTTTTTTGTTTGCAAGCAGCAGATTACGCGCAGAAAA
AAAGGATCTCAAGAAGATCCTTTGATCTTTTCTACGGGGTCTGACGCTCAGTGGAACGAAAACTCACGTT
AAGGGATTTTGGTCATGAGATTATCAAAAAGGATCTTCACCTAGATCCTTTTAAATTAAAAATGAAGTTT
TAGCACGTGTCAGTCCTGCTCCTCGGCCACGAAGTGCACGCAGTTGCCGGCCGGGTCGCGCAGGGCGAAC
TCCCGCCCCCACGGCTGCTCGCCGATCTCGGTCATGGCCGGCCCGGAGGCGTCCCGGAAGTTCGTGGACA
CGACCTCCGACCACTCGGCGTACAGCTCGTCCAGGCCGCGCACCCACACCCAGGCCAGGGTGTTGTCCGG
CACCACCTGGTCCTGGACCGCGCTGATGAACAGGGTCACGTCGTCCCGGACCACACCGGCGAAGTCGTCC
TCCACGAAGTCCCGGGAGAACCCGAGCCGGTCGGTCCAGAACTCGACCGCTCCGGCGACGTCGCGCGCGG
TGAGCACCGGAACGGCACTGGTCAACTTGGCCATGGTGGCCCTCCTCACGTGCTATTATTGAAGCATTTA
TCAGGGTTATTGTCTCATGAGCGGATACATATTTGAATGTATTTAGAAAAATAAACAAATAGGGGTTCCG
CGCACATTTCCCCGAAAAGTGCCACCTGATGCGGTGTGAAATACCGCACAGATGCGTAAGGAGAAAATAC
CGCATCAGGAAATTGTAAGCGTTAATAATTCAGAAGAACTCGTCAAGAAGGCGATAGAAGGCGATGCGCT
GCGAATCGGGAGCGGCGATACCGTAAAGCACGAGGAAGCGGTCAGCCCATTCGCCGCCAAGCTCTTCAGC
AATATCACGGGTAGCCAACGCTATGTCCTGATAGCGGTCCGCCACACCCAGCCGGCCACAGTCGATGAAT
CCAGAAAAGCGGCCATTTTCCACCATGATATTCGGCAAGCAGGCATCGCCATGGGTCACGACGAGATCCT
CGCCGTCGGGCATGCTCGCCTTGAGCCTGGCGAACAGTTCGGCTGGCGCGAGCCCCTGATGCTCTTCGTC
CAGATCATCCTGATCGACAAGACCGGCTTCCATCCGAGTACGTGCTCGCTCGATGCGATGTTTCGCTTGG
TGGTCGAATGGGCAGGTAGCCGGATCAAGCGTATGCAGCCGCCGCATTGCATCAGCCATGATGGATACTT
TCTCGGCAGGAGCAAGGTGAGATGACAGGAGATCCTGCCCCGGCACTTCGCCCAATAGCAGCCAGTCCCT
TCCCGCTTCAGTGACAACGTCGAGCACAGCTGCGCAAGGAACGCCCGTCGTGGCCAGCCACGATAGCCGC
GCTGCCTCGTCTTGCAGTTCATTCAGGGCACCGGACAGGTCGGTCTTGACAAAAAGAACCGGGCGCCCCT
GCGCTGACAGCCGGAACACGGCGGCATCAGAGCAGCCGATTGTCTGTTGTGCCCAGTCATAGCCGAATAG
CCTCTCCACCCAAGCGGCCGGAGAACCTGCGTGCAATCCATCTTGTTCAATCATGCGAAACGATCCTCAT
CCTGTCTCTTGATCAGAGCTTGATCCCCTGCGCCATCAGATCCTTGGCGGCAAGAAAGCCATCCAGTTTA
CTTTGCAGGGCTTCCCAACCTTACCAGAGGGCGCCCCAGCTGGCAATTCCGGTTCGCTTGCTGTCCATAA
AACCGCCCAGTCTAGCTATCGCCATGTAAGCCCACTGCAAGCTACCTGCTTTCTCTTTGCGCTTGCGTTT
TCCCTTGTCCAGATAGCCCAGTAGCTGACATTCATCCGGGGTCAGCACCGTTTCTGCGGACTGGCTTTCT
ACGTGAAAAGGATCTAGGTGAAGATCCTTTTTGATAATCTCATGCCTGACATTTATATTCCCCAGAACAT
CAGGTTAATGGCGTTTTTGATGTCATTTTCGCGGTGGCTGAGATCAGCCACTTCTTCCCCGATAACGGAG
ACCGGCACACTGGCCATATCGGTGGTCATCATGCGCCAGCTTTCATCCCCGATATGCACCACCGGGTAAA
GTTCACGGGAGACTTTATCTGACAGCAGACGTGCACTGGCCAGGGGGATCACCATCCGTCGCCCCGGCGT
GTCAATAATATCACTCTGTACATCCACAAACAGACGATAACGGCTCTCTCTTTTATAGGTGTAAACCTTA
AACTGCCGTACGTATAGGCTGCGCAACTGTTGGGAAGGGCGATCGGTGCGGGCCTCTTCGCTATTACGCC
AGCTGGCGAAAGGGGGATGTGCTGCAAGGCGATTAAGTTGGGTAACGCCAGGGTTTTCCCAGTCACGACG
TTGTAAAACGACGGCCAGTGAATTGTAATACGACTCACTATAGGGCGAATTGGGCCCTCTAGATGCATGC
TCGAGGCAGTGAAAAAAATGCTTTATTTGTGAAATTTGTGATGCTATTGCTTTATTTGTAACCATTATAA
GCTGCAATAAACAAGTTAACAACAACAATTGCATTCATTTTATGTTTCAGGTTCAGGGGGAGGTGTGGGA
GGTTTTTTAAAGCAAGTAAAACCTCTACAAATGTGGTATGGCTGATTATGATCCTCTAGAGTCGGTGGGC
CTCGGGGGCGGGTGCGGGGTCGGCGGGGCCGCCCCGGGTGGCTTCGGTCGGAGCCATGGGGTCGTGCGCT
CCTTTCGGTCGGGCGCTGCGGGTCGTGGGGCGGGCGTCAGGCACCGGGCTTGCGGGTCATGCACCAGGTG
CGCGGTCCTTCGGGCACCTCGACGTCGGCGGTGACGGTGAAGCCGAGCCGCTCGTAGAAGGGGAGGTTGC
GGGGCGCGGAGGTCTCCAGGAAGGCGGGCACCCCGGCGCGCTCGGCCGCCTCCACTCCGGGGAGCACGAC
GGCGCTGCCCAGACCCTTGCCCTGGTGGTCGGGCGAGACGCCGACGGTGGCCAGGAACCACGCGGGCTCC
TTGGGCCGGTGCGGCGCCAGGAGGCCTTCCATCTGTTGCTGCGCGGCCAGCCGGGAACCGCTCAACTCGG
CCATGCGCGGGCCGATCTCGGCGAACACCGCCCCCGCTTCGACGCTCTCCGGCGTGGTCCAGACCGCCAC
CGCGGCGCCGTCGTCCGCGACCCACACCTTGCCGATGTCGAGCCCGACGCGCGTGAGGAAGAGTTCTTGC
AGCTCGGTGACCCGCTCGATGTGGCGGTCCGGGTCGACGGTGTGGCGCGTGGCGGGGTAGTCGGCGAACG
CGGCGGCGAGGGTGCGTACGGCCCGGGGGACGTCGTCGCGGGTGGCGAGGCGCACCGTGGGCTTGTACTC
GGTCATGGAAGGTCGTCTCCTTGTGAGGGGTCAGGGGCGTGGGTCAGGGGATGGTGGCGGCACCGGTCGT
GGCGGCCGACCTGCAGGCATGCAAGCTAGCTTTTTGCAAAAGCCTAGGCCTCCAAAAAAGCCTCCTCACT
ACTTCTGGAATAGCTCAGAGGCCGAGGCGGCCTCGGCCTCTGCATAAATAAAAAAAATTAGTCAGCCATG
GGGCGGAGAATGGGCGGAACTGGGCGGAGTTAGGGGCGGGATGGGCGGAGTTAGGGGCGGGACTATGGTT
GCTGACTAATTGAGATGCATGCTTTGCATACTTCTGCCTGCTGGGGAGCCTGGGGACTTTCCACACCTGG
TTGCTGACTAATTGAGATGCATGCTTTGCATACTTCTGCCTGCTGGGGAGCCTGGGGACTTTCCACACCC
TAACTGACACACTCGAGCGGCCGCCAGTGTGATGGATATCTGCAGAATTCGCCCTTTGTACAAAAAAGCA
GGCTTT
